>Addgene plasmid #19929 | pGEX-ARF | addgene partial sequence | sequence record 26126 | 19929 with pGEX-5
GGANCTGGTTCCGCGTGGATCCCCGGGAATTTCCGGTGGTGGTGGTGGAATTCCCATGGTGCGCAGGTTC
TTGGTGACCCTCCGGATTCGGCGCGCGTGCGGCCCGCCGCGAGTGAGGGTTTTCGTGGTTCACATCCCGC
GGCTCACGGGGGAGTGGGCAGCGCCAGGGGCGCCCGCCGCTGTGGCCCTCGTGCTGATGCTACTGAGGAG
CCAGCGTCTAGGGCAGCAGCCGCTTCCTAGAAGACCAGGTCATGATGATGGGCAGCGCCCGAGTGGCGGA
GCTGCTGCTGCTCCACGGCGCGGAGCCCAACTGCGCCGACCCCGCCACTCTCACCCGACCCGTGCACGAC
GCTGCCCGGGAGGGCTTCCTGGACACGCTGGTGGTGCTGCACCGGGCCGGGGCGCGGCTGGACGTGCGCG
ATGCCTGGGGCCGTCTGCCCGTGGACCTGGCTGAGGAGCTGGGCCATCGCGATGTCGCACGGTACCTGCG
CGCGGCTGCGGGGGGCACCAGAGGCAGTAACCATGCCCGCATAGATGCCGCGGAAGGTCCCTCAGACATC
CCCGATTGAAAGAACCAGAGAGGCTCTGAGAAACCTCGGGATCCCCGGGTACCGAGCTCAAGCTTAATTC
ATCGTGACTGACTN
