[The description below was written by a language model from this plasmid's Addgene catalogue record.]
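Description:
pGEX-ARF is a bacterial expression plasmid built on the pGEX-KG backbone (about 5 kb without insert), a member of the pGEX family used to produce proteins in E. coli as fusions to glutathione S-transferase (GST). It is maintained as a high-copy plasmid under ampicillin selection. The record does not include a feature table, so the promoter, origin and tag arrangement are not explicitly listed. pGEX vectors generally drive expression from an IPTG-inducible tac promoter, with GST placed N-terminal to the cloning site, and the name and backbone imply the same layout here.

The insert is an approximately 560 bp fragment of human CDKN2A encoding the ARF tumour suppressor, the alternative reading frame product of the ARF-INK4a locus. It was cloned between NcoI and HindIII sites, both of which remain intact, so the fragment can be excised or transferred. The record labels the insert p19ARF, a name more commonly applied to the mouse protein (the human form is usually called p14ARF), while giving the species as human. The depositor notes that several ARF isoforms exist and that the associated publication should be consulted to confirm which form is present.

The associated study showed that ARF promotes MDM2 degradation and stabilises p53, linking the locus to both the Rb and p53 pathways. A GST-ARF fusion of this type is typically used to purify recombinant protein on glutathione resin and for in vitro binding or pull-down assays with partners such as MDM2, although the record itself does not state specific applications.
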