Addgene plasmid #19929: pGEX-ARF
Depositing lab: Yue Xiong. Depositing organization: University of North Carolina at Chapel Hill. Publication: ARF promotes MDM2 degradation and stabilizes p53: ARF-INK4a locus deletion impairs both the Rb and p53 tumor suppression pathways. Zhang Y, Xiong Y, Yarbrough WG. Cell. 1998 Mar 20. 92(6):725-34. 10.1016/S0092-8674(00)81401-4 PubMed 9529249.
Backbone
  Vector backbone: pGEX-KG
  Backbone manufacturer: ATCC
  Backbone size w/o insert (bp): 5006
  Vector type: Bacterial Expression
Growth in bacteria
  Bacterial resistance: Ampicillin, 100 μg/mL
  Growth temperature: 37°C
  Growth strain: DH5alpha
  Copy number: High Copy
Gene/Insert
  Gene/Insert name: cyclin-dependent kinase inhibitor 2A p19ARF (alt names: ARF; p19; p19ARF)
  Species: H. sapiens (human)
  Insert size (bp): 560
  GenBank ID: pfam07392
  Entrez Gene: CDKN2A (a.k.a. ARF, CAI2, CDK4I, CDKN2, CMM2, INK4, INK4A, MLM, MTS-1, MTS1, P14, P14ARF, P16, P16-INK4A, P16INK4, P16INK4A, P19, P19ARF, TP16)
  Cloning method: Restriction Enzyme; 5′ cloning site NcoI (not destroyed); 3′ cloning site HindIII (not destroyed)
  Sequencing primers: 5′ pGEX; 3′ pGEX
Terms and licenses: Academic/Nonprofit Terms; Industry Terms: Not Available to Industry
Depositor comments: Note that there are several isoforms of ARF. Addgene encourages scientists to read the associated paper carefully before requesting this plasmid.
How to cite: pGEX-ARF was a gift from Yue Xiong (Addgene plasmid # 19929 ; http://n2t.net/addgene:19929 ; RRID:Addgene_19929)
